Addgene plasmid #44225: pEGFP(C1)-PP1gamma
Depositing lab: Angus Lamond & Laura Trinkle-Mulcahy. Depositing organization: University of Dundee. Publication: Dynamic targeting of protein phosphatase 1 within the nuclei of living mammalian cells. Trinkle-Mulcahy L, Sleeman JE, Lamond AI. J Cell Sci. 2001 Dec;114(Pt 23):4219-28. PubMed 11739654.
Backbone
  Vector backbone: pEGFP-C1
  Backbone manufacturer: Clontech
  Backbone size w/o insert (bp): 4700
  Total vector size (bp): 5672
  Vector type: Mammalian Expression
  Selectable markers: Neomycin (select with G418)
Growth in bacteria
  Bacterial resistance: Kanamycin, 50 μg/mL
  Growth temperature: 37°C
  Growth strain: DH5alpha
  Copy number: High Copy
Gene/Insert
  Gene/Insert name: PP-1G (alt names: PPP1CC; PPP1CC protein phosphatase 1, catalytic subunit, gamma isozyme)
  Species: H. sapiens (human)
  Insert size (bp): 972
  GenBank ID: NM_002710
  Entrez Gene: PPP1CC (a.k.a. PP-1G, PP1C, PPP1G)
  Promoter: CMV
  Tag / fusion protein: GFP (N terminal on backbone)
  Cloning method: Restriction Enzyme; 5′ cloning site EcoRI (unknown if destroyed); 3′ cloning site SalI (unknown if destroyed)
  Sequencing primers: 5′ TGGTCCTGCTGGAGTTCGTGACC; 3′ GTTTGGACAAACCACAACTAGAATGCAG
Terms and licenses: Academic/Nonprofit Terms; Industry Terms: Not Available to Industry
Depositor comments: Please note that there is a silent mutation at bp#784 when compared to GenBank reference sequence NM_002710.3.
How to cite: pEGFP(C1)-PP1gamma was a gift from Angus Lamond & Laura Trinkle-Mulcahy (Addgene plasmid # 44225 ; http://n2t.net/addgene:44225 ; RRID:Addgene_44225)
