[The description below was written by a language model from this plasmid's Addgene catalogue record and pLannotate feature annotations shown in this document.]
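Description:
pEGFP(C1)-PP1gamma is a mammalian expression plasmid built on the Clontech pEGFP-C1 backbone, carrying the human PPP1CC coding sequence, which encodes the gamma isozyme of the protein phosphatase 1 catalytic subunit. The roughly 970 bp insert was cloned between the EcoRI and SalI sites of the multiple cloning site, immediately downstream of EGFP, so the phosphatase is produced with the fluorescent protein fused to its N terminus. Transcription of the fusion is driven by the human cytomegalovirus immediate early enhancer and promoter and terminated by the SV40 polyadenylation signal. The depositor notes one silent nucleotide difference from the GenBank reference, which does not alter the encoded protein.

The plasmid is maintained at high copy in E. coli through a pUC-type ColE1 origin, and an f1 origin is also present. A single Tn5 aminoglycoside phosphotransferase gene serves both hosts. A bacterial bla-type promoter drives it for kanamycin selection in E. coli, while the adjacent SV40 enhancer and early promoter, paired with the HSV thymidine kinase polyadenylation signal, drive it in mammalian cells for G418 selection of stable lines. The short annotated fragments of RSF ori, large T antigen, ble and bGH poly(A) look like partial matches within backbone sequence rather than functional elements. The sequenced record is 5,700 nt, close to the catalogued total size of 5,672 bp.

The construct is suited to transient or stable expression of fluorescently tagged PP1gamma for live-cell imaging. In line with the associated publication, this allows the localisation and dynamic targeting of the phosphatase within mammalian cell nuclei to be followed.
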