Features (pLannotate 1.2.2; 17 found; start..end, strand, type, name):
      1..44      +  rep_origin     RSF ori (fragment): Plasmids containing the RSF 1030 origin of replication can be propagated in E. coli cells that contain additional plasmids with compatible origins.
    112..415     +  enhancer       CMV enhancer: human cytomegalovirus immediate early enhancer
    416..619     +  promoter       CMV promoter: human cytomegalovirus (CMV) immediate early promoter
    664..1380    +  CDS            EGFP: EGFP is a basic (constitutively fluorescent) green fluorescent protein published in 1996, derived from Aequorea victoria. It is reported to be a rapidly-maturing weak dimer with moderate acid sensitivity.
   1381..1415    +  misc_feature   MCS (fragment): multiple cloning site
   1417..2385    +  CDS            PPP1CC: PP1G_HUMAN - Experimental evidence at protein level: Swiss-Prot protein existence level 1. Protein phosphatase that associates with over 200 regulatory proteins to form highly specific holoenzymes which dephosphorylate hundreds of biological targets. Protein phosphatase 1 (PP1) is essential for cell division, and participates in the regulation of glycogen metabolism, muscle contractility and protein synthesis. Dephosphorylates RPS6KB1. Involved in regulation of ionic conductances and long-term synaptic plasticity. May play an important role in dephosphorylating substrates such as the postsynap
   2389..2415    +  misc_feature   MCS (fragment): multiple cloning site
   2432..2516    +  CDS            large T antigen (fragment): large T antigen from SV40 (simian virus 40)
   2539..2660    +  polyA_signal   SV40 poly(A) signal: SV40 polyadenylation signal
   2694..3122    -  rep_origin     f1 ori (sequence partly withheld): f1 bacteriophage origin of replication; arrow indicates direction of (+) strand synthesis
   3149..3253    +  promoter       AmpR promoter: bla
   3255..3612    +  promoter       SV40 promoter: SV40 enhancer and early promoter
   3647..4441    +  CDS            NeoR/KanR: aminoglycoside phosphotransferase from Tn5; aph(3')-II (or nptII); confers resistance to neomycin, kanamycin, and G418 (Geneticin®)
   4462..4614    +  CDS            ble (fragment): BLE_KLEPN - Experimental evidence at protein level: Swiss-Prot protein existence level 1. Binding protein with a strong affinity to the bleomycin family of antibiotics. Binds to CL990; an antimitotic-antibiotic compound. From Klebsiella pneumoniae.
   4673..4720    +  polyA_signal   HSV TK poly(A) signal: herpes simplex virus thymidine kinase polyadenylation signal (Cole and Stacy, 1985)
   4811..4827    -  polyA_signal   bGH poly(A) signal (fragment): bovine growth hormone polyadenylation signal
   5049..5637    +  rep_origin     ori: high-copy-number ColE1/pMB1/pBR322/pUC origin of replication
>Addgene plasmid #44225 | pEGFP(C1)-PP1gamma | addgene full sequence | sequence record 242698 | Addgene NGS Result
TTTCCTGCGTTATCCCCTGATTCTGTGGATAACCGTATTACCGCCATGCATTAGTTATTAATAGTAATCA
ATTACGGGGTCATTAGTTCATAGCCCATATATGGAGTTCCGCGTTACATAACTTACGGTAAATGGCCCGC
CTGGCTGACCGCCCAACGACCCCCGCCCATTGACGTCAATAATGACGTATGTTCCCATAGTAACGCCAAT
AGGGACTTTCCATTGACGTCAATGGGTGGAGTATTTACGGTAAACTGCCCACTTGGCAGTACATCAAGTG
TATCATATGCCAAGTACGCCCCCTATTGACGTCAATGACGGTAAATGGCCCGCCTGGCATTATGCCCAGT
ACATGACCTTATGGGACTTTCCTACTTGGCAGTACATCTACGTATTAGTCATCGCTATTACCATGGTGAT
GCGGTTTTGGCAGTACATCAATGGGCGTGGATAGCGGTTTGACTCACGGGGATTTCCAAGTCTCCACCCC
ATTGACGTCAATGGGAGTTTGTTTTGGCACCAAAATCAACGGGACTTTCCAAAATGTCGTAACAACTCCG
CCCCATTGACGCAAATGGGCGGTAGGCGTGTACGGTGGGAGGTCTATATAAGCAGAGCTGGTTTAGTGAA
CCGTCAGATCCGCTAGCGCTACCGGTCGCCACCATGGTGAGCAAGGGCGAGGAGCTGTTCACCGGGGTGG
TGCCCATCCTGGTCGAGCTGGACGGCGACGTAAACGGCCACAAGTTCAGCGTGTCCGGCGAGGGCGAGGG
CGATGCCACCTACGGCAAGCTGACCCTGAAGTTCATCTGCACCACCGGCAAGCTGCCCGTGCCCTGGCCC
ACCCTCGTGACCACCCTGACCTACGGCGTGCAGTGCTTCAGCCGCTACCCCGACCACATGAAGCAGCACG
ACTTCTTCAAGTCCGCCATGCCCGAAGGCTACGTCCAGGAGCGCACCATCTTCTTCAAGGACGACGGCAA
CTACAAGACCCGCGCCGAGGTGAAGTTCGAGGGCGACACCCTGGTGAACCGCATCGAGCTGAAGGGCATC
GACTTCAAGGAGGACGGCAACATCCTGGGGCACAAGCTGGAGTACAACTACAACAGCCACAACGTCTATA
TCATGGCCGACAAGCAGAAGAACGGCATCAAGGTGAACTTCAAGATCCGCCACAACATCGAGGACGGCAG
CGTGCAGCTCGCCGACCACTACCAGCAGAACACCCCCATCGGCGACGGCCCCGTGCTGCTGCCCGACAAC
CACTACCTGAGCACCCAGTCCGCCCTGAGCAAAGACCCCAACGAGAAGCGCGATCACATGGTCCTGCTGG
AGTTCGTGACCGCCGCCGGGATCACTCTCGGCATGGACGAGCTGTACAAGTCCGGACTCAGATCTCGAGC
TCAAGCTTCGAATTCGATGGCGGATTTAGATAAACTCAACATCGACAGCATTATCCAACGGCTGCTGGAA
GTGAGAGGGTCCAAGCCTGGTAAGAATGTCCAGCTTCAGGAGAATGAAATCAGAGGACTGTGCTTAAAGT
CTCGTGAAATCTTTCTCAGTCAGCCTATCCTACTAGAACTTGAAGCACCACTCAAAATATGTGGTGACAT
CCATGGACAATACTATGATTTGCTGCGACTTTTTGAGTACGGTGGTTTCCCACCAGAAAGCAACTACCTG
TTTCTTGGGGACTATGTGGACAGGGGAAAGCAGTCATTGGAGACGATCTGCCTCTTACTGGCCTACAAAA
TAAAATATCCTGAGAATTTTTTTCTTCTCAGAGGGAACCATGAATGTGCCAGCATCAACAGAATTTATGG
ATTTTATGATGAATGTAAAAGAAGATACAACATTAAACTATGGAAAACTTTCACAGACTGTTTTAACTGT
TTACCGATAGCAGCCATCGTGGATGAGAAGATATTCTGTTGTCATGGAGGTTTATCACCAGATCTTCAAT
CTATGGAGCAGATTCGGCGAATTATGCGACCAACTGATGTACCAGATCAAGGTCTTCTTTGTGATCTTTT
GTGGTCTGACCCCGATAAAGATGTCTTAGGCTGGGGTGAAAATGACAGAGGAGTGTCCTTCACATTTGGT
GCAGAAGTGGTTGCAAAATTTCTCCATAAGCATGATTTGGATCTTATATGTAGAGCCCATCAGGTGGTTG
AAGATGGATATGAATTTTTTGCAAAGAGGCAGTTGGTCACTCTGTTTTCTGCGCCCAATTATTGCGGAGA
GTTTGACAATGCAGGTGCCATGATGAGTGTGGATGAAACACTAATGTGTTCTTTTCAGATTTTAAAGCCT
GCAGAGAAAAAGAAGCCAAATGCCACGAGACCTGTAACGCCTCCAAGGGGTATGATCACAAAGCAAGCAA
AGAAATAGGTCGACGGTACCGCGGGCCCGGGATCCACCGGATCTAGATAACTGATCATAATCAGCCATAC
CACATTTGTAGAGGTTTTACTTGCTTTAAAAAACCTCCCACACCTCCCCCTGAACCTGAAACATAAAATG
AATGCAATTGTTGTTGTTAACTTGTTTATTGCAGCTTATAATGGTTACAAATAAAGCAATAGCATCACAA
ATTTCACAAATAAAGCATTTTTTTCACTGCATTCTAGTTGTGGTTTGTCCAAACTCATCAATGTATCTTA
ACGCGTAAATTGTAAGCGTTAATATTTTGTTAAAATTCGCGTTAAATTTTTGTTAAATCAGCTCATTTTT
TAACCAATAGGCCGAAATCGGCAAAATCCCTTATAAATCAAAAGAATAGACCGAGATAGGGT
[37 nt withheld, positions 2793-2829]
AAAGAACGTGGACTCCAACGTCAAAGG
[49 nt withheld, positions 2857-2905]
T
[91 nt withheld, positions 2907-2997]
G
[124 nt withheld, positions 2999-3122]
CAGGTGGCACTTTTCGGGGAAATGTGCGCGGAACCCCTATTTGTTTATTTTTCTAAATACATTCAAATAT
GTATCCGCTCATGAGACAATAACCCTGATAAATGCTTCAATAATATTGAAAAAGGAAGAGTCCTGAGGCG
GAAAGAACCAGCTGTGGAATGTGTGTCAGTTAGGGTGTGGAAAGTCCCCAGGCTCCCCAGCAGGCAGAAG
TATGCAAAGCATGCATCTCAATTAGTCAGCAACCAGGTGTGGAAAGTCCCCAGGCTCCCCAGCAGGCAGA
AGTATGCAAAGCATGCATCTCAATTAGTCAGCAACCATAGTCCCGCCCCTAACTCCGCCCATCCCGCCCC
TAACTCCGCCCAGTTCCGCCCATTCTCCGCCCCATGGCTGACTAATTTTTTTTATTTATGCAGAGGCCGA
GGCCGCCTCGGCCTCTGAGCTATTCCAGAAGTAGTGAGGAGGCTTTTTTGGAGGCCTAGGCTTTTGCAAA
GATCGATCAAGAGACAGGATGAGGATCGTTTCGCATGATTGAACAAGATGGATTGCACGCAGGTTCTCCG
GCCGCTTGGGTGGAGAGGCTATTCGGCTATGACTGGGCACAACAGACAATCGGCTGCTCTGATGCCGCCG
TGTTCCGGCTGTCAGCGCAGGGGCGCCCGGTTCTTTTTGTCAAGACCGACCTGTCCGGTGCCCTGAATGA
ACTGCAAGACGAGGCAGCGCGGCTATCGTGGCTGGCCACGACGGGCGTTCCTTGCGCAGCTGTGCTCGAC
GTTGTCACTGAAGCGGGAAGGGACTGGCTGCTATTGGGCGAAGTGCCGGGGCAGGATCTCCTGTCATCTC
ACCTTGCTCCTGCCGAGAAAGTATCCATCATGGCTGATGCAATGCGGCGGCTGCATACGCTTGATCCGGC
TACCTGCCCATTCGACCACCAAGCGAAACATCGCATCGAGCGAGCACGTACTCGGATGGAAGCCGGTCTT
GTCGATCAGGATGATCTGGACGAAGAGCATCAGGGGCTCGCGCCAGCCGAACTGTTCGCCAGGCTCAAGG
CGAGCATGCCCGACGGCGAGGATCTCGTCGTGACCCATGGCGATGCCTGCTTGCCGAATATCATGGTGGA
AAATGGCCGCTTTTCTGGATTCATCGACTGTGGCCGGCTGGGTGTGGCGGACCGCTATCAGGACATAGCG
TTGGCTACCCGTGATATTGCTGAAGAGCTTGGCGGCGAATGGGCTGACCGCTTCCTCGTGCTTTACGGTA
TCGCCGCTCCCGATTCGCAGCGCATCGCCTTCTATCGCCTTCTTGACGAGTTCTTCTGAGCGGGACTCTG
GGGTTCGAAATGACCGACCAAGCGACGCCCAACCTGCCATCACGAGATTTCGATTCCACCGCCGCCTTCT
ATGAAAGGTTGGGCTTCGGAATCGTTTTCCGGGACGCCGGCTGGATGATCCTCCAGCGCGGGGATCTCAT
GCTGGAGTTCTTCGCCCACCCTAGGGGGAGGCTAACTGAAACACGGAAGGAGACAATACCGGAAGGAACC
CGCGCTATGACGGCAATAAAAAGACAGAATAAAACGCACGGTGTTGGGTCGTTTGTTCATAAACGCGGGG
TTCGGTCCCAGGGCTGGCACTCTGTCGATACCCCACCGAGACCCCATTGGGGCCAATACGCCCGCGTTTC
TTCCTTTTCCCCACCCCACCCCCCAAGTTCGGGTGAAGGCCCAGGGCTCGCAGCCAACGTCGGGGCGGCA
GGCCCTGCCATAGCCTCAGGTTACTCATATATACTTTAGATTGATTTAAAACTTCATTTTTAATTTAAAA
GGATCTAGGTGAAGATCCTTTTTGATAATCTCATGACCAAAATCCCTTAACGTGAGTTTTCGTTCCACTG
AGCGTCAGACCCCGTAGAAAAGATCAAAGGATCTTCTTGAGATCCTTTTTTTCTGCGCGTAATCTGCTGC
TTGCAAACAAAAAAACCACCGCTACCAGCGGTGGTTTGTTTGCCGGATCAAGAGCTACCAACTCTTTTTC
CGAAGGTAACTGGCTTCAGCAGAGCGCAGATACCAAATACTGTTCTTCTAGTGTAGCCGTAGTTAGGCCA
CCACTTCAAGAACTCTGTAGCACCGCCTACATACCTCGCTCTGCTAATCCTGTTACCAGTGGCTGCTGCC
AGTGGCGATAAGTCGTGTCTTACCGGGTTGGACTCAAGACGATAGTTACCGGATAAGGCGCAGCGGTCGG
GCTGAACGGGGGGTTCGTGCACACAGCCCAGCTTGGAGCGAACGACCTACACCGAACTGAGATACCTACA
GCGTGAGCTATGAGAAAGCGCCACGCTTCCCGAAGGGAGAAAGGCGGACAGGTATCCGGTAAGCGGCAGG
GTCGGAACAGGAGAGCGCACGAGGGAGCTTCCAGGGGGAAACGCCTGGTATCTTTATAGTCCTGTCGGGT
TTCGCCACCTCTGACTTGAGCGTCGATTTTTGTGATGCTCGTCAGGGGGGCGGAGCCTATGGAAAAACGC
CAGCAACGCGGCCTTTTTACGGTTCCTGGCCTTTTGCTGGCCTTTTGCTCACATGTTC
