>Addgene plasmid #44225 | pEGFP(C1)-PP1gamma | depositor partial sequence | sequence record 64325 | Covers the C term part of the insert by using pEGFP-C1 reverse primer
NNNNNNNNNNNNNNNNNNCTNNNNNNNNNNNTGTGATGCTATTGCTTTATTTNNNCCATTATAAGCTGCA
ATAAACAAGTTAACAACAACAATTGCATTCATTTTATGTTTCAGGTTCAGGGGGAGGTGTGGGAGGTTTT
TTAAAGCAAGTAAAACCTCTACAAATGTGGTATGGCTGATTATGATCAGTTATCTAGATCCGGTGGATCC
CGGGCCCGCGGTACCGTCGACCTATTTCTTTGCTTGCTTTGTGATCATACCCCTTGGAGGCGTTACAGGT
CTCGTGGCATTTGGCTTCTTTTTCTCTGCAGGCTTTAAAATCTGAAAAGAACACATTAGTGTTTCATCCA
CACTCATCATGGCACCTGCATTGTCAAACTCTCCGCAATAATTGGGCGCAGAAAACAGAGTGACCAACTG
CCTCTTTGCAAAAAATTCATATCCATCTTCAACCACCTGATGGGCTCTACATATAAGATCCAAATCATGC
TTATGGAGAAATTTTGCAACCACTTCTGCACCAAATGTGAAGGACACTCCTCTGTCATTTTCACCCCAGC
CTAAGACATCTTTATCGGGGTCAGACCACAAAAGATCACAAAGAAGACCTTGATCTGGTACATCAGTTGG
TCGCATAATTCGCCGAATCTGCTCCATAGATTGAAGATCTGGTGATAAACCTCCATGACAACAGAATATC
TTCTCATCCACGATGGCTGCTATCGGTAAACAGTTAAAACAGTCTGTGAAAGTTTTCCATAGTTTAATGT
TGTATCTTCTTTTACATTCATCATAAAATCCATAAATTCTGTTGATGCTGGCACATTCATGGTTCCNTCN
NNNNNNNAAAAAATTCTCNNNNNNTTNNNTTTTGTAGGCCNNNNNNNNNCNNNNNNNCTNNNNNNNNNNC
TTNNNNNNNNNNNNNTNNNNNCNNNNNANNNNNNNNNNNNNNNNNNNNNTGNNNNNNNNNNNNNNNNNNN
NNNNNNNNNNNNNNNNNNNNNNN
