>Addgene plasmid #44225 | pEGFP(C1)-PP1gamma | addgene partial sequence | sequence record 67522 | CMV-F 5'-CGCAAATGGGCGGTAGGCGTG-3'
GTGAACCGTCAGATCCGCTAGCGCTACCGGTCGCCACCATGGTGAGCAAGGGCGAGGAGCTGTTCACCGG
GGTGGTGCCCATCCTGGTCGAGCTGGACGGCGACGTAAACGGCCACAAGTTCAGCGTGTCCGGCGAGGGC
GAGGGCGATGCCACCTACGGCAAGCTGACCCTGAAGTTCATCTGCACCACCGGCAAGCTGCCCGTGCCCT
GGCCCACCCTCGTGACCACCCTGACCTACGGCGTGCAGTGCTTCAGCCGCTACCCCGACCACATGAAGCA
GCACGACTTCTTCAAGTCCGCCATGCCCGAAGGCTACGTCCAGGAGCGCACCATCTTCTTCAAGGACGAC
GGCAACTACAAGACCCGCGCCGAGGTGAAGTTCGAGGGCGACACCCTGGTGAACCGCATCGAGCTGAAGG
GCATCGACTTCAAGGAGGACGGCAACATCCTGGGGCACAAGCTGGAGTACAACTACAACAGCCACAACGT
CTATATCATGGCCGACAAGCAGAAGAACGGCATCAAGGTGAACTTCAAGATCCGCCACAACATCGAGGAC
GGCAGCGTGCAGCTCGCCGACCACTACCAGCAGAACACCCCCATCGGCGACGGCCCCGTGCTGCTGCCCG
ACAACCACTACCTGAGCACCCAGTCCGCCCTGAGCAAAGACCCCAACGAGAAGCGCGATCACATGGTCCT
GCTGGAGTTCGTGACCGCCGCCGGGATCACTCTCGGCATGGACGAGCTGTACAAGTCCGGACTCAGATCT
CGAGCTCAAGCTTCGAATTCGATGGCGGATTTAGATAAACTCAACATCGACAGCATTATCCAACGGCTGC
TGGAAGTGAGA
