>Addgene plasmid #44225 | pEGFP(C1)-PP1gamma | addgene partial sequence | sequence record 67546 | EGFP-C 5'-CATGGTCCTGCTGGAGTTCGTG-3'
AGTCCGGACTCAGATCTCGAGCTCAAGCTTCGAATTCGATGGCGGATTTAGATAAACTCAACATCGACAG
CATTATCCAACGGCTGCTGGAAGTGAGAGGGTCCAAGCCTGGTAAGAATGTCCAGCTTCAGGAGAATGAA
ATCAGAGGACTGTGCTTAAAGTCTCGTGAAATCTTTCTCAGTCAGCCTATCCTACTAGAACTTGAAGCAC
CACTCAAAATATGTGGTGACATCCATGGACAATACTATGATTTGCTGCGACTTTTTGAGTACGGTGGTTT
CCCACCAGAAAGCAACTACCTGTTTCTTGGGGACTATGTGGACAGGGGAAAGCAGTCATTGGAGACGATC
TGCCTCTTACTGGCCTACAAAATAAAATATCCTGAGAATTTTTTTCTTCTCAGAGGGAACCATGAATGTG
CCAGCATCAACAGAATTTATGGATTTTATGATGAATGTAAAAGAAGATACAACATTAAACTATGGAAAAC
TTTCACAGACTGTTTTAACTGTTTACCGATAGCAGCCATCGTGGATGAGAAGATATTCTGTTGTCATGGA
GGTTTATCACCAGATCTTCAATCTATGGAGCAGATTCGGCGAATTATGCGACCAACTGATGTACCAGATC
AAGGTCTTCTTTGTGATCTTTTGTGGTCTGACCCCGATAAAGATGTCTTAGGCTGGGGTGAAAATGACAG
AGGAGTGTCCTTCACATTTGGTGCAGAAGTGGTTGCAAAATTTCTCCATAAGCATGATTTGGATCTTATA
TGTAGAGCCCATCAGGTGGTTGAAGATGGATATGAATTTTTTGCAAAGAGGCAGTTGGTCACTCTGTTTT
CTGCGCCCAATTATTGCGGAGAGTTTGACAATGCAGGTGCCATGATGAGTGTGGATGAA
